Addgene plasmid #228899: Jonah-1
Purpose: Jonah-1 localizes to the outer cyst wall of Acanthamoeba tagged with eGFP
Depositing lab: John Samuelson. Depositing organization: Boston University Medical Campus. Publication: Cellulose binding and the timing of expression influence protein targeting to the double-layered cyst wall of Acanthamoeba. Kanakapura Sundararaj B, Goyal M, Samuelson J. mSphere. 2024 Sep 25;9(9):e0046624. doi: 10.1128/msphere.00466-24. Epub 2024 Aug 13. PubMed 39136454.
Backbone
  Vector backbone: pGAPDH
  Backbone size w/o insert (bp): 5803
  Total vector size (bp): 7411
  Vector type: Acanthamoeba expression vector
  Selectable markers: Neomycin (select with G418)
Growth in bacteria
  Bacterial resistance: Ampicillin, 100 μg/mL
  Growth temperature: 37°C
  Growth strain: NEB Stable
  Copy number: Low Copy
Gene/Insert
  Gene/Insert name: Jonah-1 (alt name: Uncharacterized protein)
  Species: Acanthamoeba castellanii Neff
  Mutation: none
  GenBank ID: XM_004337565.1
  Promoter: Own promoter
  Tag / fusion protein: eGFP (C terminal on insert)
  Cloning method: Other
  Sequencing primers: 5′ ATGAAGACCACCTACCTGCTGCTCGCTCTCGCC
Terms and licenses: Academic/Nonprofit Terms; Industry Terms: Not Available to Industry
How to cite: Jonah-1 was a gift from John Samuelson (Addgene plasmid # 228899 ; http://n2t.net/addgene:228899 ; RRID:Addgene_228899)
