[The description below was written by a language model from this plasmid's Addgene catalogue record and pLannotate feature annotations shown in this document.]
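Description:
Jonah-1 is an Acanthamoeba expression plasmid built on the pGAPDH backbone (about 5.8 kb without insert; roughly 7.4 kb in total) that encodes the Acanthamoeba castellanii Neff protein Jonah-1, otherwise annotated as an uncharacterized protein, fused at its C terminus to eGFP. According to the record, the unmutated gene is driven by its own promoter rather than a heterologous one, so the fusion should be expressed with the native timing of the gene. The automated feature table does not annotate the Jonah-1 promoter or coding region, which presumably lie in the unannotated stretch upstream of the EGFP coding sequence. It does show an SV40 polyadenylation signal immediately downstream of EGFP.

For propagation in bacteria the plasmid carries a ColE1/pUC-type origin and a β-lactamase (AmpR) cassette with its own promoter. An f1 phage origin and short remnants of lacZα, bom and rop are also detected as backbone leftovers. The catalogue lists the plasmid as low copy, even though the annotated origin is of the high-copy type. Selection in transfected amoebae relies on a neomycin phosphotransferase (neo) gene conferring G418 resistance. This gene sits downstream of an SV40 enhancer/early promoter, with some unannotated sequence in between, and is followed by a synthetic poly(A) signal.

The construct is intended for localization studies. Jonah-1-eGFP marks the outer layer of the double-layered Acanthamoeba cyst wall, and the associated work examines how cellulose binding and the timing of expression influence the targeting of proteins to the cyst wall layers.
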