Features (pLannotate 1.2.2; 15 found; start..end, strand, type, name):
   2286..2999    +  CDS            EGFP: EGFP is a basic (constitutively fluorescent) green fluorescent protein published in 1996, derived from Aequorea victoria. It is reported to be a rapidly-maturing weak dimer with moderate acid sensitivity.
   3010..3131    +  polyA_signal   SV40 poly(A) signal: SV40 polyadenylation signal
   3154..3222    -  CDS            large T antigen (fragment): large T antigen from SV40 (simian virus 40)
   3246..3313    +  CDS            lacZα (fragment): LacZα fragment of β-galactosidase; lacZ fragment
   3317..3745    +  rep_origin     f1 ori (sequence partly withheld): f1 bacteriophage origin of replication; arrow indicates direction of (+) strand synthesis
   3773..3824    -  misc_feature   bom (fragment): basis of mobility region from pBR322
   3930..4227    +  promoter       SV40 promoter: SV40 enhancer and early promoter
   4414..4434    +  promoter       SRα promoter (fragment): hybrid promoter consisting of the SV40 early promoter plus part of the long terminal repeat of human T-lymphotrophic virus 1
   4480..5271    +  CDS            neo: KKA2_KLEPN - Also known as kan, nptII. Experimental evidence at protein level: Swiss-Prot protein existence level 1. Resistance to kanamycin, neomycin, paromomycin, ribostamycin, butirosin and gentamicin B. From Klebsiella pneumoniae.
   5338..5386    +  polyA_signal   poly(A) signal: synthetic polyadenylation signal
   5406..5460    -  misc_feature   bom (fragment): basis of mobility region from pBR322
   5562..5597    -  CDS            rop (fragment): Rop protein, which maintains plasmids at low copy number; rop
   5692..5796    +  promoter       AmpR promoter: bla
   5797..6657    +  CDS            AmpR: β-lactamase; bla; confers resistance to ampicillin, carbenicillin, and related antibiotics
   6828..7416    +  rep_origin     ori: high-copy-number ColE1/pMB1/pBR322/pUC origin of replication
>Addgene plasmid #228899 | Jonah-1 | addgene full sequence | sequence record 461433 | Addgene NGS Result
AACGCCAGCAACGCGGCCTTTTTACGGTTCCTGGCCTTTTGCTGGCCTTTTGCTCACATGGCTCGACACA
CCCTCATTGCAATTTAAATGCCGTCTTAGGGGGAGGAGCACATGAGGGTGGCTTCGATCCCGTGGTGACT
GAGTACTAGAGGCTCTGCGAGCAACACCTCCCAGCCCCACGAAAACCAAGGCCTGGTGCGTGGTCAGCCG
CGAAAGAACGAAAGCGGGCGAGCGTTATAAGACCAAAAAACGTCAGCGAGATGACCAAATTGCTAGTTCA
CCCGAAAGACGCGCCCGCCTGATTGGCGAATGCCGCCACACCAGGGTGCGTTGTGTCTCCTTATGCCAAC
TGAGTGCCCACCAAACGATCCCCTACTGCTATGAGTGCTCTAGGCACATGGATCCACGACGTGCAGGAAA
ACTTCGGGATATGTCGCAGCCACGAGGTATCCGGTTCACGCTGGTGTGGGTGACATTAGGTCCCACCCAA
GGTATATAACATCCTCGACACTCCTCCTCCAAACTCATCAAAGCGAACTGCTCAGCTCACTCGACCAGCT
CTCTCTCCAACCAACTCGAACACTCCATCCAGCTTGGCCTGCTGTTTCTGCTTTGTTTCGACTCATCGCC
CATCTGCGATCTGAATGAAGACCACCTACCTGCTGCTCGCTCTCGCCGCCCTGCTCTTCTGCGCTGTGGT
GGCCGCCTCCGCCGACGACGATGACCGTCGCGGCTCGGACATGAACCATTGGGATGATGACGACGAGGGC
CACGAGTGGGACAACGAGTGGGAGGACGAGGAGGATGGCGAGGGCCGCGGCAGGGGTCAGTGGGACGACG
GTCGCGAGAAGTGTCGCACCACCACGAAGAAGTGCCGCACCACCACCAAGAAGTGCGGCACCACCACCAA
GCACTGCCCCACCACCACGACCAAGCGCTGCGGCACCACGACGAAGGATTGCGGTACGACGACCACCAAG
TCCTGCGGTACCACCACCAAGGACTGCGGCACCACCACCATGAAGCCTTGCACCACCACCTCGAAGCCCG
TCGAGAAGTGCGACTTCGCCGGTCGCGACAACTGCCTCAAGGCCTCGGAGGACAAGTTCGAGGAGTGTGT
CGACCGCAAGAAGTGCGCCTTCACCGTGTGCGAGCTCGAGGCGGAGGAGAAGTTCAAGAAGTGCCTCCGT
GGTCGCGACGGCCGCGACGGCGGCCGTGAGAACCCCTTCGAGCGCGAGGGTGAGAACGACAGGCAGGGCA
ACGAGAGGTTCGATCAGTGCAAGAAGGAGCAACTCGAGGACAAGAAGCAGTGCCTCATCCAGCGCAAGGC
CTCCCACGCCGGCTGCGTGGCGGCTAAGGAGTGCAGGGATTTCAAGTGCCTGGCCTTCATCAAGGATTGC
AAGCCCTGTCCGACCCCGGCGGCCACCACCACCACCGTGAGGGTGACCACCCACCCCCCGACCGTCGGTT
CCTCGTGCCCCGCCGAGGACTTCTTCGGCCCGGCCGCGGACCTGAACGTCCTCGTCACCGGTTCGGACAA
GCTGATCTACGACCTCGACATGGTCAACGGCGACGTGGAGGGTCGCGTGGCCGTCAACGGCGGCTTCCGC
GTCAAGAGCTTCGGCACCGCCCAAGCCTACTCGTGCCCCGATACCGCCAACTACGCCTCGATGTTCAACC
TCATCGTGAACGGCAAGATGGATTACTCCAACGGCCAGCTGTTCTGCGGCTCGTCCATCAGCCTCTCGAG
CATGAACGACCCTTCCCTGCGCCAGAAGGATTTCGGCGCCACCAACGCCCGCGTCGCTGCCGGCAAGACC
ATCAAGGATGTGACGGGCTTCGACTTCGTGGCCACCGCCGGCTACCTGCAGGGCGTGTCCAACTACTTCT
CGAAGTACGCCCCCGGTACCCACTCGCACTTCAGGGTGACCGAAGTGTCCCCCGCCGACGTGAACAAGCT
CAACATCGAGGGTGGCGACTACGTGCAAGTCATTAACATCAAGGGCTCGGGTGATATCAACTTCAGCAAC
TTCGAGATCCCCACCGCGCTCAACCCCAGCCAGGTCATCTACAACGTGGTGGGCAACAACAACATCAAGA
TTTCGGGTTTCGGCCTCAAGGGTCACCTCCTCGCGCTCAACAGCGACGTCGTCCTCGAGAACGGCCACGT
GGCCGGCAACGTGTACGTGCGCTCCCTCGTCGGCCAGGGCTCCGGCCAGGTCAACCTCGCTCCTTGCCCG
ACCTCCGGCGGTGGCTCTGGAGGTGGTGGGTCCGGCGGTGGCTCTGTGAGCAAGGGCGAGGAGCTGTTCA
CCGGGGTGGTGCCCATCCTGGTCGAGCTGGACGGCGACGTAAACGGCCACAAGTTCAGCGTGTCCGGCGA
GGGCGAGGGCGATGCCACCTACGGCAAGCTGACCCTGAAGTTCATCTGCACCACCGGCAAGCTGCCCGTG
CCCTGGCCCACCCTCGTGACCACCCTGACCTACGGCGTGCAGTGCTTCAGCCGCTACCCCGACCACATGA
AGCAGCACGACTTCTTCAAGTCCGCCATGCCCGAAGGCTACGTCCAGGAGCGCACCATCTTCTTCAAGGA
CGACGGCAACTACAAGACCCGCGCCGAGGTGAAGTTCGAGGGCGACACCCTGGTGAACCGCATCGAGCTG
AAGGGCATCGACTTCAAGGAGGACGGCAACATCCTGGGGCACAAGCTGGAGTACAACTACAACAGCCACA
ACGTCTATATCATGGCCGACAAGCAGAAGAACGGCATCAAGGTGAACTTCAAGATCCGCCACAACATCGA
GGACGGCAGCGTGCAGCTCGCCGACCACTACCAGCAGAACACCCCCATCGGCGACGGCCCCGTGCTGCTG
CCCGACAACCACTACCTGAGCACCCAGTCCGCCCTGAGCAAAGACCCCAACGAGAAGCGCGATCACATGG
TCCTGCTGGAGTTCGTGACCGCCGCCGGGATCACTCTCGGCATGGACGAGCTGTACAAGTTCTAGACCCA
ACTTGTTTATTGCAGCTTATAATGGTTACAAATAAAGCAATAGCATCACAAATTTCACAAATAAAGCATT
TTTTTCACTGCATTCTAGTTGTGGTTTGTCCAAACTCATCAATGTATCTTAAACAACAACAATTGCATTC
ATTTTATGTTTCAGGTTCAGGGGGAGATGTGGGAGGTTTTTTAAAGCAAGTAAAACCTCTACAAATGTGG
TAAAATCCGATAAGGATCGATCCGGGCTGGCGTAATAGCGAAGAGGCCCGCACCGATCGCCCTTCCCAAC
AGTTGCGCAGCCTGAATGGCGAATGG
[124 nt withheld, positions 3317-3440]
C
[91 nt withheld, positions 3442-3532]
A
[49 nt withheld, positions 3534-3582]
CCTTTGACGTTGGAGTCCACGTTCTTT
[37 nt withheld, positions 3610-3646]
ACCCTATCTCGGTCTATTCTTTTGATTTATAAGGGATTTTGCCGATTTCGGCCTATTGGTTAAAAAATGA
GCTGATTTAACAAAAATTTAACGCGAATTTTAACAAAATATTAACGCTTACAATTTCCTGATGCGGTATT
TTCTCCTTACGCATCTGTGCGGTATTTCACACCGCATACGCGGATCTGCGCAGCACCATGGCCTGAAATA
ACCTCTGAAAGAGGAACTTGGTTAGGTACCTTCTGAGGCGGAAAGAACCAGCTGTGGAATGTGTGTCAGT
TAGGGTGTGGAAAGTCCCCAGGCTCCCCAGCAGGCAGAAGTATGCAAAGCATGCATCTCAATTAGTCAGC
AACCAGGTGTGGAAAGTCCCCAGGCTCCCCAGCAGGCAGAAGTATGCAAAGCATGCATCTCAATTAGTCA
GCAACCATAGTCCCGCCCCTAACTCCGCCCATCCCGCCCCTAACTCCGCCCAGTTCCGCCCATTCTCCGC
CCCATGGCTGACTAATTTTTTTTATTTATGCAGAGGCCGAGGCCGCCTCGGCCTCTGAGCTATTCCAGAA
GTAGTGAGGAGGCTTTTTTGGAGGATCAAACGACGCCTTGCAACAAGCTGAGAAAAAACCAGGATCGGCA
AGGAAGGATTTTCAACGGAAACGTTGGCATCACCGGGTATAAAAAGGGGCCAATTTTTTTGTTGATTTGT
TGCGCGAATTCTTGCTTTCGGCATCGAATTCAAGGGAGAAGGAGTCGATTCACACATACAACAAGATCCT
AGGCTTTTGCAAAAAGCTTGATTCTTCTGACACAACAGTCTCGAACTTAAGGCTAGAGCCACCATGATTG
AACAAGATGGATTGCACGCAGGTTCTCCGGCCGCTTGGGTGGAGAGGCTATTCGGCTATGACTGGGCACA
ACAGACAATCGGCTGCTCTGATGCCGCCGTGTTCCGGCTGTCAGCGCAGGGGCGCCCGGTTCTTTTTGTC
AAGACCGACCTGTCCGGTGCCCTGAATGAACTGCAGGACGAGGCAGCGCGGCTATCGTGGCTGGCCACGA
CGGGCGTTCCTTGCGCAGCTGTGCTCGACGTTGTCACTGAAGCGGGAAGGGACTGGCTGCTATTGGGCGA
AGTGCCGGGGCAGGATCTCCTGTCATCTCACCTTGCTCCTGCCGAGAAAGTATCCATCATGGCTGATGCA
ATGCGGCGGCTGCATACGCTTGATCCGGCTACCTGCCCATTCGACCACCAAGCGAAACATCGCATCGAGC
GAGCACGTACTCGGATGGAAGCCGGTCTTGTCGATCAGGATGATCTGGACGAAGAGCATCAGGGGCTCGC
GCCAGCCGAACTGTTCGCCAGGCTCAAGGCGCGCATGCCCGACGGCGAGGATCTCGTCGTGACCCATGGC
GATGCCTGCTTGCCGAATATCATGGTGGAAAATGGCCGCTTTTCTGGATTCATCGACTGTGGCCGGCTGG
GTGTGGCGGACCGCTATCAGGACATAGCGTTGGCTACCCGTGATATTGCTGAAGAGCTTGGCGGCGAATG
GGCTGACCGCTTCCTCGTGCTTTACGGTATCGCCGCTCCCGATTCGCAGCGCATCGCCTTCTATCGCCTT
CTTGACGAGTTCTTCTGAGCGGGACTCTGGGGTTCGAAATGACCGACCAAGCGACGCCCAACCTGCCATC
ACGATGGCCGCAATAAAATATCTTTATTTTCATTACATCTGTGTGTTGGTTTTTTGTGTGAATCGATAGC
GATAAGGATCCGCGTATGGTGCACTCTCAGTACAATCTGCTCTGATGCCGCATAGTTAAGCCAGCCCCGA
CACCCGCCAACACCCGCTGACGCGCCCTGACGGGCTTGTCTGCTCCCGGCATCCGCTTACAGACAAGCTG
TGACCGTCTCCGGGAGCTGCATGTGTCAGAGGTTTTCACCGTCATCACCGAAACGCGCGAGACGAAAGGG
CCTCGTGATACGCCTATTTTTATAGGTTAATGTCATGATAATAATGGTTTCTTAGACGTCAGGTGGCACT
TTTCGGGGAAATGTGCGCGGAACCCCTATTTGTTTATTTTTCTAAATACATTCAAATATGTATCCGCTCA
TGAGACAATAACCCTGATAAATGCTTCAATAATATTGAAAAAGGAAGAGTATGAGTATTCAACATTTCCG
TGTCGCCCTTATTCCCTTTTTTGCGGCATTTTGCCTTCCTGTTTTTGCTCACCCAGAAACGCTGGTGAAA
GTAAAAGATGCTGAAGATCAGTTGGGTGCACGAGTGGGTTACATCGAACTGGATCTCAACAGCGGTAAGA
TCCTTGAGAGTTTTCGCCCCGAAGAACGTTTTCCAATGATGAGCACTTTTAAAGTTCTGCTATGTGGCGC
GGTATTATCCCGTATTGACGCCGGGCAAGAGCAACTCGGTCGCCGCATACACTATTCTCAGAATGACTTG
GTTGAGTACTCACCAGTCACAGAAAAGCATCTTACGGATGGCATGACAGTAAGAGAATTATGCAGTGCTG
CCATAACCATGAGTGATAACACTGCGGCCAACTTACTTCTGACAACGATCGGAGGACCGAAGGAGCTAAC
CGCTTTTTTGCACAACATGGGGGATCATGTAACTCGCCTTGATCGTTGGGAACCGGAGCTGAATGAAGCC
ATACCAAACGACGAGCGTGACACCACGATGCCTGTAGCAATGGCAACAACGTTGCGCAAACTATTAACTG
GCGAACTACTTACTCTAGCTTCCCGGCAACAATTAATAGACTGGATGGAGGCGGATAAAGTTGCAGGACC
ACTTCTGCGCTCGGCCCTTCCGGCTGGCTGGTTTATTGCTGATAAATCTGGAGCCGGTGAGCGTGGGTCT
CGCGGTATCATTGCAGCACTGGGGCCAGATGGTAAGCCCTCCCGTATCGTAGTTATCTACACGACGGGGA
GTCAGGCAACTATGGATGAACGAAATAGACAGATCGCTGAGATAGGTGCCTCACTGATTAAGCATTGGTA
ACTGTCAGACCAAGTTTACTCATATATACTTTAGATTGATTTAAAACTTCATTTTTAATTTAAAAGGATC
TAGGTGAAGATCCTTTTTGATAATCTCATGACCAAAATCCCTTAACGTGAGTTTTCGTTCCACTGAGCGT
CAGACCCCGTAGAAAAGATCAAAGGATCTTCTTGAGATCCTTTTTTTCTGCGCGTAATCTGCTGCTTGCA
AACAAAAAAACCACCGCTACCAGCGGTGGTTTGTTTGCCGGATCAAGAGCTACCAACTCTTTTTCCGAAG
GTAACTGGCTTCAGCAGAGCGCAGATACCAAATACTGTTCTTCTAGTGTAGCCGTAGTTAGGCCACCACT
TCAAGAACTCTGTAGCACCGCCTACATACCTCGCTCTGCTAATCCTGTTACCAGTGGCTGCTGCCAGTGG
CGATAAGTCGTGTCTTACCGGGTTGGACTCAAGACGATAGTTACCGGATAAGGCGCAGCGGTCGGGCTGA
ACGGGGGGTTCGTGCACACAGCCCAGCTTGGAGCGAACGACCTACACCGAACTGAGATACCTACAGCGTG
AGCTATGAGAAAGCGCCACGCTTCCCGAAGGGAGAAAGGCGGACAGGTATCCGGTAAGCGGCAGGGTCGG
AACAGGAGAGCGCACGAGGGAGCTTCCAGGGGGAAACGCCTGGTATCTTTATAGTCCTGTCGGGTTTCGC
CACCTCTGACTTGAGCGTCGATTTTTGTGATGCTCGTCAGGGGGGCGGAGCCTATGGAAA
